>Addgene plasmid #42188 | EGFP G protein Gamma 3(K68A,K69A) in pcDNA3.1 | depositor partial sequence | sequence record 56977 | EGFP Gamma 3(K68A,K69A)
CTGTACAAGGGTACCATGAAAGGGGAGACCCCCGTTAACAGCACTATGAGTATTGGTCAAGCACGCAAGA
TGGTGGAACAGCTTAAGATTGAGGCCAGCTTGTGCCGGATAAAGGTGTCCAAGGCAGCAGCAGACCTGAT
GACATACTGTGATGCCCACGCTTGTGAGGACCCCCTCATCACTCCTGTGCCCACTTCCGAGAACCCCTTC
CGGGAGGCGGCGTTCTTCTGTGCGCTCCTCTGAGAATTCTGCAGATATCCAGCACAGTGGCGGCCGCTCG
AGTCTAGAGGGCCCGTTAAA
