>Addgene plasmid #42188 | EGFP G protein Gamma 3(K68A,K69A) in pcDNA3.1 | addgene partial sequence | sequence record 61220 | BGH_rev
GACTCGAGCGGCCGCCACTGTGCTGGATATCTGCAGAATTCTCAGAGGAGCGCACAGAAGAACGCCGCCT
CCCGGAAGGGGTTCTCGGAAGTGGGCACAGGAGTGATGAGGGGGTCCTCACAAGCGTGGGCATCACAGTA
TGTCATCAGGTCTGCTGCTGCCTTGGACACCTTTATCCGGCACAAGCTGGCCTCAATCTTAAGCTGTTCC
ACCATCTTGCGTGCTTGACCAATACTCATAGTGCTGTTAACGGGGGTCTCCCCTTTCATGGTACCCTTGT
ACAGCTCGTCCATGCCGAGAGTGATCCCGGCGGCGGTCACGAACTCCAGCAGGACCATGTGATCGCGCTT
CTCGTTGGGGTCTTTGCTCAGGGCGGACTGGGTGCTCAGGTAGTGGTTGTCGGGCAGCAGCACGGGGCCG
TCGCCGATGGGGGTGTTCTGCTGGTAGTGGTCGGCGAGCTGCACGCTGCCGTCCTCGATGTTGTGGCGGA
TCTTGAAGTTCACCTTGATGCCGTTCTTCTGCTTGTCGGCCATGATATAGACGTTGTGGCTGTTGTAGTT
GTACTCCAGCTTGTGCCCCAGGATGTTGCCGTCCTCCTTGAAGTCGATGCCCTTCAGCTCGATGCGGTTC
ACCAGGGTGTCGCCCTCGAACTTCACCTCGGCGCGGGTCTTGTAGTTGCCGTCGTCCTTGAAGAAGATGG
TGCGCTCCTGGACGTAGCCTTCGGGCATGGCGGACTTGAAGAAGTCGTGCTGCTTCATGTGGTCGGGGTA
GCGGCTGAAGCACTGCACGCCGTAGGTCAGGGTGGTCACGAGGGTGGGCCAGGGCACGGGCAGCTTGCCG
GTGGTGCAGATGAACTTCAGGGTCAGCTTGCCGTAGGTGGCATCGCCCTCGCCCTCGCCGGACACGCTGA
