[The description below was written by a language model from this plasmid's Addgene catalogue record.]
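Description:
EGFP G protein Gamma 3(K68A,K69A) in pcDNA3.1 is a mammalian expression plasmid built on the Invitrogen pcDNA3.1 backbone. It is maintained as a high-copy plasmid in E. coli under ampicillin selection. It also carries a neomycin resistance marker, so stably transfected mammalian cells can be selected with G418. No feature table accompanies the record, so details of the backbone elements beyond these catalogue fields are not documented here.

The insert is the mouse Gng3 coding sequence, about 225 bp, which encodes the gamma 3 subunit of heterotrimeric G proteins. It was cloned between BamHI and EcoRI sites, both of which are retained, and is expressed from the CMV promoter. EGFP is fused to the N terminus of the gamma subunit, which leaves the C terminus free. That end is where gamma subunits are normally lipid-modified for membrane attachment. Two adjacent lysines near the C terminus, K68 and K69, were changed to alanine by site-directed mutagenesis. The listed total size equals the backbone plus the Gng3 insert alone, so the EGFP portion does not appear to be counted in the recorded figures.

The associated publication examines how subunit-dependent membrane affinity controls the translocation of G protein beta-gamma complexes to intracellular membranes. In that context, the construct fits use in live-cell fluorescence imaging to follow the localisation and movement of a tagged gamma 3 subunit. Replacing the basic residues would allow comparison with the wild-type subunit to test their contribution to membrane binding, although the record does not state the specific effect of the mutations.
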