Addgene plasmid #42188: EGFP G protein Gamma 3(K68A,K69A) in pcDNA3.1
Depositing lab: Narasimhan Gautam. Depositing organization: Washington University in Saint Louis. Publication: G-protein signaling leverages subunit-dependent membrane affinity to differentially control betagamma translocation to intracellular membranes. O'Neill PR, Karunarathne WK, Kalyanaraman V, Silvius JR, Gautam N. Proc Natl Acad Sci U S A. 2012 Dec 18;109(51):E3568-77. doi: 10.1073/pnas.1205345109. Epub 2012 Dec 3. PubMed 23213235.
Backbone
  Vector backbone: pcDNA3.1
  Backbone manufacturer: Invitrogen
  Backbone size w/o insert (bp): 5428
  Total vector size (bp): 5653
  Vector type: Mammalian Expression
  Selectable markers: Neomycin (select with G418)
Growth in bacteria
  Bacterial resistance: Ampicillin, 100 μg/mL
  Growth temperature: 37°C
  Growth strain: DH5alpha
  Copy number: High Copy
Gene/Insert
  Gene/Insert name: Gamma 3(K68A,K69A) (alt name: Gng3)
  Species: M. musculus (mouse)
  Insert size (bp): 225
  Mutation: K68A,K69A
  GenBank ID: NM_010316.3
  Entrez Gene: Gng3
  Promoter: cmv
  Tag / fusion protein: EGFP (N terminal on insert)
  Cloning method: Restriction Enzyme; 5′ cloning site BamH1 (not destroyed); 3′ cloning site EcoR1 (not destroyed)
  Sequencing primers: 5′ T7 primer; 3′ BGH primer
Terms and licenses: Academic/Nonprofit Terms; Industry Terms: Not Available to Industry
Depositor comments: Mutations created by using the Quik Change mutagenesis kit
How to cite: EGFP G protein Gamma 3(K68A,K69A) in pcDNA3.1 was a gift from Narasimhan Gautam (Addgene plasmid # 42188 ; http://n2t.net/addgene:42188 ; RRID:Addgene_42188)
